>Addgene plasmid #104110 | pAAV-TRE-mTurquoise2-WPRE | depositor full sequence | sequence record 197311 | pAAV-TRE-mTurquoise2-WPRE sequence 5130 bps
TTCTTTCCTGCGTTATCCCCTGATTCTGTGGATAACCGTATTACCGCCTTTGAGTGAGCTGATACCGCTC
GCCGCAGCCGAACGACCGAGCGCAGCGAGTCAGTGAGCGAGGAAGCGGAAGAGCGCCCAATACGCAAACC
GCCTCTCCCCGCGCGTTGGCCGATTCATTAATGCAGCTGGCACGACAGGTTTCCCGACTGGAAAGCGGGC
AGTGAGCGCAACGCAATTAATGTGAGTTAGCTCACTCATTAGGCACCCCAGGCTTTACACTTTATGCTTC
CGGCTCGTATGTTGTGTGGAATTGTGAGCGGATAACAATTTCACACAGGAAACAGCTATGACCATGATTA
CGCCAGATTTAATTAAGGCCTTAATTAGGCTGCGCGCTCGCTCGCTCACTGAGGCCGCCCGGGCAAAGCC
CGGGCGTCGGGCGACCTTTGGTCGCCCGGCCTCAGTGAGCGAGCGAGCGCGCAGAGAGGGAGTGGCCAAC
TCCATCACTAGGGGTTCCTTGTAGTTAATGATTAACCCGCCATGCTACTTATCTACGTAGCCATGCTCTA
GGAAGATCTCGAATTGGTTTACTCCCTATCAGTGATAGAGAACGTATGTCGAGTTTACTCCCTATCAGTG
ATAGAGAACGATGTCGAGTTTACTCCCTATCAGTGATAGAGAACGTATGTCGAGTTTACTCCCTATCAGT
GATAGAGAACGTATGTCGAGTTTACTCCCTATCAGTGATAGAGAACGTATGTCGAGTTTATCCCTATCAG
TGATAGAGAACGTATGTCGAGTTTACTCCCTATCAGTGATAGAGAACGTATGTCGAGGTAGGCGTGTACG
GTGGGAGGCCTATATAAGCAGAGCTCGTTTAGTGAACCGTCAGATCGCCTGGAGAATTCGCCACCATGGT
GAGCAAGGGCGAGGAGCTGTTCACCGGGGTGGTGCCCATCCTGGTCGAGCTGGACGGCGACGTAAACGGC
CACAAGTTCAGCGTGTCCGGCGAGGGCGAGGGCGATGCCACCTACGGCAAGCTGACCCTGAAGTTCATCT
GCACCACCGGCAAGCTGCCCGTGCCCTGGCCCACCCTCGTGACCACCCTGTCCTGGGGCGTGCAGTGCTT
CGCCCGCTACCCCGACCACATGAAGCAGCACGACTTCTTCAAGTCCGCCATGCCCGAAGGCTACGTCCAG
GAGCGCACCATCTTCTTCAAGGACGACGGCAACTACAAGACCCGCGCCGAGGTGAAGTTCGAGGGCGACA
CCCTGGTGAACCGCATCGAGCTGAAGGGCATCGACTTCAAGGAGGACGGCAACATCCTGGGGCACAAGCT
GGAGTACAACTACTTTAGCGACAACGTCTATATCACCGCCGACAAGCAGAAGAACGGCATCAAGGCCAAC
TTCAAGATCCGCCACAACATCGAGGACGGCGGCGTGCAGCTCGCCGACCACTACCAGCAGAACACCCCCA
TCGGCGACGGCCCCGTGCTGCTGCCCGACAACCACTACCTGAGCACCCAGTCCAAGCTGAGCAAAGACCC
CAACGAGAAGCGCGATCACATGGTCCTGCTGGAGTTCGTGACCGCCGCCGGGATCACTCTCGGCATGGAC
GAGCTGTACAAGTAAGAAGCTTATCGATAATCAACCTCTGGATTACAAAATTTGTGAAAGATTGACTGGT
ATTCTTAACTATGTTGCTCCTTTTACGCTATGTGGATACGCTGCTTTAATGCCTTTGTATCATGCTATTG
CTTCCCGTATGGCTTTCATTTTCTCCTCCTTGTATAAATCCTGGTTGCTGTCTCTTTATGAGGAGTTGTG
GCCCGTTGTCAGGCAACGTGGCGTGGTGTGCACTGTGTTTGCTGACGCAACCCCCACTGGTTGGGGCATT
GCCACCACCTGTCAGCTCCTTTCCGGGACTTTCGCTTTCCCCCTCCCTATTGCCACGGCGGAACTCATCG
CCGCCTGCCTTGCCCGCTGCTGGACAGGGGCTCGGCTGTTGGGCACTGACAATTCCGTGGTGTTGTCGGG
GAAATCATCGTCCTTTCCTTGGCTGCTCGCCTGTGTTGCCACCTGGATTCTGCGCGGGACGTCCTTCTGC
TACGTCCCTTCGGCCCTCAATCCAGCGGACCTTCCTTCCCGCGGCCTGCTGCCGGCTCTGCGGCCTCTTC
CGCGTCTTCGCCTTCGCCCTCAGACGAGTCGGATCTCCCTTTGGGCCGCCTCCCCGCATCGATACCGTCG
ACCTCGACCCGGGCGGCCGCTTCGAGCAGACATGATAAGATACATTGATGAGTTTGGACAAACCACAACT
AGAATGCAGTGAAAAAAATGCTTTATTTGTGAAATTTGTGATGCTATTGCTTTATTTGTAACCATTATAA
GCTGCAATAAACAAGTTAACAACAACAATTGCATTCATTTTATGTTTCAGGTTCAGGGGGAGATGTGGGA
GGTTTTTTAAAGCAAGTAAAACCTCTACAAATGTGGTAAAATCGATAAGGATCTTCCTAGAGCATGGCTA
CGTAGATAAGTAGCATGGCGGGTTAATCATTAACTACAAGGAACCCCTAGTGATGGAGTTGGCCACTCCC
TCTCTGCGCGCTCGCTCGCTCACTGAGGCCGGGCGACCAAAGGTCGCCCGACGCCCGGGCTTTGCCCGGG
CGGCCTCAGTGAGCGAGCGAGCGCGCAGCCTTAATTAACCTAATTCACTGGCCGTCGTTTTACAACGTCG
TGACTGGGAAAACCCTGGCGTTACCCAACTTAATCGCCTTGCAGCACATCCCCCTTTCGCCAGCTGGCGT
AATAGCGAAGAGGCCCGCACCGATCGCCCTTCCCAACAGTTGCGCAGCCTGAATGGCGAATGGG
[124 nt withheld, positions 2865-2988]
C
[91 nt withheld, positions 2990-3080]
A
[49 nt withheld, positions 3082-3130]
CCTTTGACGTTGGAGTCCACGTTCTTT
[37 nt withheld, positions 3158-3194]
ACCCTATCTCGGTCTATTCTTTTGATTTATAAGGGATTTTGCCGATTTCGGCCTATTGGTTAAAAAATGA
GCTGATTTAACAAAAATTTAACGCGAATTTTAACAAAATATTAACGCTTACAATTTAGGTGGCACTTTTC
GGGGAAATGTGCGCGGAACCCCTATTTGTTTATTTTTCTAAATACATTCAAATATGTATCCGCTCATGAG
ACAATAACCCTGATAAATGCTTCAATAATATTGAAAAAGGAAGAGTATGAGTATTCAACATTTCCGTGTC
GCCCTTATTCCCTTTTTTGCGGCATTTTGCCTTCCTGTTTTTGCTCACCCAGAAACGCTGGTGAAAGTAA
AAGATGCTGAAGATCAGTTGGGTGCACGAGTGGGTTACATCGAACTGGATCTCAACAGCGGTAAGATCCT
TGAGAGTTTTCGCCCCGAAGAACGTTTTCCAATGATGAGCACTTTTAAAGTTCTGCTATGTGGCGCGGTA
TTATCCCGTATTGACGCCGGGCAAGAGCAACTCGGTCGCCGCATACACTATTCTCAGAATGACTTGGTTG
AGTACTCACCAGTCACAGAAAAGCATCTTACGGATGGCATGACAGTAAGAGAATTATGCAGTGCTGCCAT
AACCATGAGTGATAACACTGCGGCCAACTTACTTCTGACAACGATCGGAGGACCGAAGGAGCTAACCGCT
TTTTTGCACAACATGGGGGATCATGTAACTCGCCTTGATCGTTGGGAACCGGAGCTGAATGAAGCCATAC
CAAACGACGAGCGTGACACCACGATGCCTGTAGCAATGGCAACAACGTTGCGCAAACTATTAACTGGCGA
ACTACTTACTCTAGCTTCCCGGCAACAATTAATAGACTGGATGGAGGCGGATAAAGTTGCAGGACCACTT
CTGCGCTCGGCCCTTCCGGCTGGCTGGTTTATTGCTGATAAATCTGGAGCCGGTGAGCGTGGGTCTCGCG
GTATCATTGCAGCACTGGGGCCAGATGGTAAGCCCTCCCGTATCGTAGTTATCTACACGACGGGGAGTCA
GGCAACTATGGATGAACGAAATAGACAGATCGCTGAGATAGGTGCCTCACTGATTAAGCATTGGTAACTG
TCAGACCAAGTTTACTCATATATACTTTAGATTGATTTAAAACTTCATTTTTAATTTAAAAGGATCTAGG
TGAAGATCCTTTTTGATAATCTCATGACCAAAATCCCTTAACGTGAGTTTTCGTTCCACTGAGCGTCAGA
CCCCGTAGAAAAGATCAAAGGATCTTCTTGAGATCCTTTTTTTCTGCGCGTAATCTGCTGCTTGCAAACA
AAAAAACCACCGCTACCAGCGGTGGTTTGTTTGCCGGATCAAGAGCTACCAACTCTTTTTCCGAAGGTAA
CTGGCTTCAGCAGAGCGCAGATACCAAATACTGTTCTTCTAGTGTAGCCGTAGTTAGGCCACCACTTCAA
GAACTCTGTAGCACCGCCTACATACCTCGCTCTGCTAATCCTGTTACCAGTGGCTGCTGCCAGTGGCGAT
AAGTCGTGTCTTACCGGGTTGGACTCAAGACGATAGTTACCGGATAAGGCGCAGCGGTCGGGCTGAACGG
GGGGTTCGTGCACACAGCCCAGCTTGGAGCGAACGACCTACACCGAACTGAGATACCTACAGCGTGAGCT
ATGAGAAAGCGCCACGCTTCCCGAAGGGAGAAAGGCGGACAGGTATCCGGTAAGCGGCAGGGTCGGAACA
GGAGAGCGCACGAGGGAGCTTCCAGGGGGAAACGCCTGGTATCTTTATAGTCCTGTCGGGTTTCGCCACC
TCTGACTTGAGCGTCGATTTTTGTGATGCTCGTCAGGGGGGCGGAGCCTATGGAAAAACGCCAGCAACGC
GGCCTTTTTACGGTTCCTGGCCTTTTGCTGGCCTTTTGCTCACATG
Features (pLannotate 1.2.2; 18 found; start..end, strand, type, name):
      1..121     +  rep_origin     RSF ori (fragment): Plasmids containing the RSF 1030 origin of replication can be propagated in E. coli cells that contain additional plasmids with compatible origins.
    123..215     +  CDS            lacI (fragment): lac repressor; lacI; The lac repressor binds to the lac operator to inhibit transcription in E. coli. This inhibition can be relieved by adding lactose or isopropyl-β-D-thiogalactopyranoside (IPTG).
    228..249     +  protein_bind   CAP binding site: CAP binding activates transcription in the presence of cAMP. E. coli catabolite activator protein
    264..294     +  promoter       lac promoter: promoter for the E. coli lac operon
    302..318     +  protein_bind   lac operator: The lac repressor binds to the lac operator to inhibit transcription in E. coli. This inhibition can be relieved by adding lactose or isopropyl-β-D-thiogalactopyranoside (IPTG). lac repressor encoded by lacI
    379..509     -  repeat_region  AAV2 ITR (fragment): inverted terminal repeat of adeno-associated virus serotype 2 inverted
    577..889     +  promoter       tight TRE promoter: Tet-responsive promoter PTight, consisting of seven tet operator sequences followed by the minimal CMV promoter
    906..1625    +  CDS            mTurquoise2: enhanced monomeric variant of CFP (Goedhart et al., 2012) mammalian codon-optimized
   1639..2227    +  misc_feature   WPRE: woodchuck hepatitis virus posttranscriptional regulatory element
   2228..2247    +  misc_feature   MCS (fragment): pBluescript multiple cloning site
   2276..2397    -  polyA_signal   SV40 poly(A) signal: SV40 polyadenylation signal
   2420..2488    -  CDS            large T antigen (fragment): large T antigen from SV40 (simian virus 40)
   2559..2689    +  repeat_region  AAV2 ITR (fragment): inverted terminal repeat of adeno-associated virus serotype 2 inverted
   2703..2860    +  CDS            lacZα (fragment): LacZα fragment of β-galactosidase; lacZ fragment
   2865..3293    +  rep_origin     f1 ori (sequence partly withheld): f1 bacteriophage origin of replication; arrow indicates direction of (+) strand synthesis
   3346..3450    +  promoter       AmpR promoter: bla
   3451..4311    +  CDS            AmpR: β-lactamase; bla; confers resistance to ampicillin, carbenicillin, and related antibiotics
   4482..5070    +  rep_origin     ori: high-copy-number ColE1/pMB1/pBR322/pUC origin of replication
