[The description below was written by a language model from this plasmid's Addgene catalogue record and pLannotate feature annotations shown in this document.]
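Description:
pAAV-TRE-mTurquoise2-WPRE is an adeno-associated virus transfer plasmid built on an AAV2 backbone, used to package a tetracycline-regulated cyan fluorescent reporter into recombinant AAV. In bacteria the 5.1 kb plasmid replicates from a high-copy ColE1/pUC-type origin and is selected with ampicillin through the bla (AmpR) gene. An f1 phage origin is also present. Scattered cloning-vector remnants (lac promoter/operator, CAP site, lacZα and lacI fragments, and a short stretch annotated as an RSF origin fragment) lie outside the viral cassette and have no evident role in the payload. The record lists a recombination-deficient strain for propagation, which is common for plasmids carrying repeat-rich ITRs.

The payload sits between two AAV2 inverted terminal repeats, both annotated as partial matches. ITRs are the cis elements needed for genome replication and encapsidation when rep, cap and helper functions are supplied in trans. Within them, a tight TRE promoter (seven tet operator repeats fused to a minimal CMV promoter) drives the 720 bp mTurquoise2 coding sequence, an enhanced monomeric CFP variant derived from Aequorea victoria GFP, cloned between EcoRI and NotI sites. A WPRE follows to boost transcript stability and expression. An SV40 polyadenylation signal comes next, although the automated annotation places it on the reverse strand.

Because the TRE has little activity by itself, expression depends on a tetracycline transactivator (tTA or rtTA) provided separately, for example from a co-delivered vector or a transgenic line; this plasmid does not encode one. The associated work concerns bright multicolor labeling of neuronal circuits, which suggests use as one color in a set of TRE-driven fluorescent protein AAVs.
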