Addgene plasmid #104110: pAAV-TRE-mTurquoise2-WPRE
Purpose: AAV-mediated expression of mTurquoise2 under the TRE promoter.
Depositing lab: Takeshi Imai. Depositing organization: Kyushu University. Publication: Bright multicolor labeling of neuronal circuits with fluorescent proteins and chemical tags. Sakaguchi R, Leiwe MN, Imai T. eLife. 2018 Nov 20;7. pii: 40350. doi: 10.7554/eLife.40350. PubMed 30454553.
Backbone
  Vector backbone: AAV2
  Vector type: AAV
Growth in bacteria
  Bacterial resistance: Ampicillin, 100 μg/mL
  Growth temperature: 37°C
  Growth strain: NEB Stable
  Copy number: High Copy
Gene/Insert
  Gene/Insert name: mTurquoise2
  Species: Aequorea victoria
  Insert size (bp): 720
  Promoter: TRE
  Cloning method: Restriction Enzyme; 5′ cloning site EcoRI (not destroyed); 3′ cloning site NotI (not destroyed)
  Sequencing primers: 5′ CMV-F
Resource information
  A portion of this plasmid was derived from a plasmid made by: The mTurquoise2 gene was cloned from pmTurquoise2-N1 (Addgene #60561 from Dr. D. Gadella).
Terms and licenses: Academic/Nonprofit Terms; Industry Terms: Not Available to Industry
How to cite: pAAV-TRE-mTurquoise2-WPRE was a gift from Takeshi Imai (Addgene plasmid # 104110 ; http://n2t.net/addgene:104110 ; RRID:Addgene_104110)
