>Addgene plasmid #104110 | pAAV-TRE-mTurquoise2-WPRE | addgene partial sequence | sequence record 208152 | Addgene Partial NGS Result
GCTGCGCGCTCGCTCGCTCACTGAGGCCGCCCGGGCAAAGCCCGGGCGTCGGGCGACCTTTGGTCGCCCG
GCCTCAGTGAGCGAGCGAGCGCGCAGAGAGGGAGTGGCCAACTCCATCACTAGGGGTTCCTTGTAGTTAA
TGATTAACCCGCCATGCTACTTATCTACGTAGCCATGCTCTAGGAAGATCTCGAATTGGTTTACTCCCTA
TCAGTGATAGAGAACGTATGTCGAGTTTACTCCCTATCAGTGATAGAGAACGATGTCGAGTTTACTCCCT
ATCAGTGATAGAGAACGTATGTCGAGTTTACTCCCTATCAGTGATAGAGAACGTATGTCGAGTTTACTCC
CTATCAGTGATAGAGAACGTATGTCGAGTTTATCCCTATCAGTGATAGAGAACGTATGTCGAGTTTACTC
CCTATCAGTGATAGAGAACGTATGTCGAGGTAGGCGTGTACGGTGGGAGGCCTATATAAGCAGAGCTCGT
TTAGTGAACCGTCAGATCGCCTGGAGAATTCGCCACCATGGTGAGCAAGGGCGAGGAGCTGTTCACCGGG
GTGGTGCCCATCCTGGTCGAGCTGGACGGCGACGTAAACGGCCACAAGTTCAGCGTGTCCGGCGAGGGCG
AGGGCGATGCCACCTACGGCAAGCTGACCCTGAAGTTCATCTGCACCACCGGCAAGCTGCCCGTGCCCTG
GCCCACCCTCGTGACCACCCTGTCCTGGGGCGTGCAGTGCTTCGCCCGCTACCCCGACCACATGAAGCAG
CACGACTTCTTCAAGTCCGCCATGCCCGAAGGCTACGTCCAGGAGCGCACCATCTTCTTCAAGGACGACG
GCAACTACAAGACCCGCGCCGAGGTGAAGTTCGAGGGCGACACCCTGGTGAACCGCATCGAGCTGAAGGG
CATCGACTTCAAGGAGGACGGCAACATCCTGGGGCACAAGCTGGAGTACAACTACTTTAGCGACAACGTC
TATATCACCGCCGACAAGCAGAAGAACGGCATCAAGGCCAACTTCAAGATCCGCCACAACATCGAGGACG
GCGGCGTGCAGCTCGCCGACCACTACCAGCAGAACACCCCCATCGGCGACGGCCCCGTGCTGCTGCCCGA
CAACCACTACCTGAGCACCCAGTCCAAGCTGAGCAAAGACCCCAACGAGAAGCGCGATCACATGGTCCTG
CTGGAGTTCGTGACCGCCGCCGGGATCACTCTCGGCATGGACGAGCTGTACAAGTAAGAAGCTTATCGAT
AATCAACCTCTGGATTACAAAATTTGTGAAAGATTGACTGGTATTCTTAACTATGTTGCTCCTTTTACGC
TATGTGGATACGCTGCTTTAATGCCTTTGTATCATGCTATTGCTTCCCGTATGGCTTTCATTTTCTCCTC
CTTGTATAAATCCTGGTTGCTGTCTCTTTATGAGGAGTTGTGGCCCGTTGTCAGGCAACGTGGCGTGGTG
TGCACTGTGTTTGCTGACGCAACCCCCACTGGTTGGGGCATTGCCACCACCTGTCAGCTCCTTTCCGGGA
CTTTCGCTTTCCCCCTCCCTATTGCCACGGCGGAACTCATCGCCGCCTGCCTTGCCCGCTGCTGGACAGG
GGCTCGGCTGTTGGGCACTGACAATTCCGTGGTGTTGTCGGGGAAATCATCGTCCTTTCCTTGGCTGCTC
GCCTGTGTTGCCACCTGGATTCTGCGCGGGACGTCCTTCTGCTACGTCCCTTCGGCCCTCAATCCAGCGG
ACCTTCCTTCCCGCGGCCTGCTGCCGGCTCTGCGGCCTCTTCCGCGTCTTCGCCTTCGCCCTCAGACGAG
TCGGATCTCCCTTTGGGCCGCCTCCCCGCATCGATACCGTCGACCTCGACCCGGGCGGCCGCTTCGAGCA
GACATGATAAGATACATTGATGAGTTTGGACAAACCACAACTAGAATGCAGTGAAAAAAATGCTTTATTT
GTGAAATTTGTGATGCTATTGCTTTATTTGTAACCATTATAAGCTGCAATAAACAAGTTAACAACAACAA
TTGCATTCATTTTATGTTTCAGGTTCAGGGGGAGATGTGGGAGGTTTTTTAAAGCAAGTAAAACCTCTAC
AAATGTGGTAAAATCGATAAGGATCTTCCTAGAGCATGGCTACGTAGATAAGTAGCATGGCGGGTTAATC
ATTAACTACAAGGAACCCCTAGTGATGGAGTTGGCCACTCCCTCTCTGCGCGCTCGCTCGCTCACTGAGG
CCGGGCGACCAAAGGTCGCCCGACGCCCGGGCTTTGCCCGGGCGGCCTCAGTGAGCGAGCGAGCGCGCAG
CT
