>Addgene plasmid #104110 | pAAV-TRE-mTurquoise2-WPRE | addgene partial sequence | sequence record 210284 | pRS414-R 5'-CACCTCTGACTTGAGCGTCG-3'
CCTATGGAAAACGCCAGCAACGCGGCCTTTTTACGGTTCCTGGCCTTTTGCTGGCCTTTTGCTCACATGT
TCTTTCCTGCGTTATCCCCTGATTCTGTGGATAACCGTATTACCGCCTTTGAGTGAGCTGATACCGCTCG
CCGCAGCCGAACGACCGAGCGCAGCGAGTCAGTGAGCGAGGAAGCGGAAGAGCGCCCAATACGCAAACCG
CCTCTCCCCGCGCGTTGGCCGATTCATTAATGCAGCTGCGC
