>Addgene plasmid #104110 | pAAV-TRE-mTurquoise2-WPRE | addgene partial sequence | sequence record 210285 | F1ori-R 5'-AGGGAAGAAAGCGAAAGGAG-3'
[66 nt withheld, positions 1-66]
CCCATTCGCCATTCAGGCTGCGCAACTGTTGGGAAGGGCGATCGGTGCGGGCCTCTTCGCTATTACGCCA
GCTGCGC
